Addgene plasmid #65675: pYNL-N1_PTS2
Purpose: Expresses PTS2-YNL in mammalian cells
Depositing lab: Yasushi Okada. Depositing organization: RIKEN Quantitative Biology Center (QBiC). Publication: Expanded palette of Nano-lanterns for real-time multicolor luminescence imaging. Takai A, Nakano M, Saito K, Haruno R, Watanabe TM, Ohyanagi T, Jin T, Okada Y, Nagai T. Proc Natl Acad Sci U S A. 2015 Apr 7;112(14):4352-6. doi: 10.1073/pnas.1418468112. Epub 2015 Mar 23. PubMed 25831507.
Backbone
  Vector backbone: pYNL-N1
  Backbone manufacturer: Addgene #64303
  Backbone size w/o insert (bp): 5600
  Total vector size (bp): 5700
  Vector type: Mammalian Expression, Luciferase
  Selectable markers: Neomycin (select with G418)
Growth in bacteria
  Bacterial resistance: Kanamycin, 50 μg/mL
  Growth temperature: 37°C
  Growth strain: DH5alpha
  Copy number: High Copy
Gene/Insert
  Gene/Insert name: peroxisomal targeting signal 2 (alt name: PTS2)
  Species: Synthetic
  Insert size (bp): 50
  Promoter: CMV
  Tag / fusion protein: YNL (C terminal on backbone)
  Cloning method: Restriction Enzyme; 5′ cloning site EcoRI (not destroyed); 3′ cloning site SalI (not destroyed)
  Sequencing primers: 5′ CMV Forward; 3′ EGFP-N
Resource information
  A portion of this plasmid was derived from a plasmid made by: Nano-lantern/pcDNA3 (gifted from Dr Takeharu Nagai)
Terms and licenses: Academic/Nonprofit Terms; Industry Terms: Not Available to Industry
How to cite: pYNL-N1_PTS2 was a gift from Yasushi Okada (Addgene plasmid # 65675 ; http://n2t.net/addgene:65675 ; RRID:Addgene_65675)
