[The description below was written by a language model from this plasmid's Addgene catalogue record and pLannotate feature annotations shown in this document.]
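Description:
pYNL-N1_PTS2 is a mammalian expression plasmid of about 5.7 kb built on the pYNL-N1 backbone, an N1-style vector in which inserts are placed upstream of, and in frame with, the yellow Nano-lantern (YNL) reporter. It is maintained in E. coli at high copy through a ColE1/pUC-type origin and also carries an f1 phage origin. A single NeoR/KanR (Tn5 aminoglycoside phosphotransferase) gene serves both hosts. The bacterial bla promoter drives it for kanamycin selection, and the SV40 enhancer/early promoter, paired with an HSV TK polyadenylation signal, drives it for G418 selection of transfected mammalian cells. Short fragments annotated as ble, SV40 large T antigen and bGH poly(A) appear to be partial matches in backbone sequence rather than functional elements.

The expression cassette uses the human CMV immediate-early enhancer and promoter and ends in an SV40 polyadenylation signal. A synthetic peroxisomal targeting signal 2 (PTS2) of roughly 50 bp was cloned between the EcoRI and SalI sites of the multiple cloning site. It falls in the unannotated gap between the two MCS fragments in the feature table, placing it at the N-terminus of the fusion. Downstream lies YNL itself, annotated as an mVenus coding sequence joined directly to Renilla luciferase. In this arrangement, energy from the luciferase reaction is transferred to the yellow fluorescent protein, giving bright yellow luminescence without excitation light. PTS2 is an N-terminal signal that directs proteins into the peroxisomal matrix, so the construct is suited to marking peroxisomes in live mammalian cells, as one part of a multicolour luminescence imaging set.
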