Features (pLannotate 1.2.2; 16 found; start..end, strand, type, name):
     61..364     +  enhancer       CMV enhancer: human cytomegalovirus immediate early enhancer
    365..568     +  promoter       CMV promoter: human cytomegalovirus (CMV) immediate early promoter
    591..634     +  misc_feature   MCS (fragment): multiple cloning site
    682..714     +  misc_feature   MCS (fragment): multiple cloning site
    722..1414    +  CDS            mVenus: mVenus is a basic (constitutively fluorescent) yellow fluorescent protein published in 2006, derived from Aequorea victoria. It is reported to be a rapidly-maturing monomer with moderate acid sensitivity.
   1412..2338    +  CDS            LUCI_RENRE: Experimental evidence at protein level: Swiss-Prot protein existence level 1. Upon binding the substrate, the enzyme catalyzes an oxygenation, producing a very short-lived hydroperoxide that cyclizes into a dioxetanone structure, which collapses, releasing a CO(2) molecule. The spontaneous breakdown of the dioxetanone releases the energy (about 50 kcal/mole) that is necessary to generate the excited state of the coelenteramide product, which is the singlet form of the monoanion. In vivo the product undergoes the process of nonradiative energy transfer to an accessory protein, a green fluoresce
   2357..2440    +  CDS            large T antigen (fragment): large T antigen from SV40 (simian virus 40)
   2463..2584    +  polyA_signal   SV40 poly(A) signal: SV40 polyadenylation signal
   2618..3046    -  rep_origin     f1 ori (sequence partly withheld): f1 bacteriophage origin of replication; arrow indicates direction of (+) strand synthesis
   3073..3177    +  promoter       AmpR promoter: bla
   3179..3536    +  promoter       SV40 promoter: SV40 enhancer and early promoter
   3571..4365    +  CDS            NeoR/KanR: aminoglycoside phosphotransferase from Tn5; aph(3')-II (or nptII); confers resistance to neomycin, kanamycin, and G418 (Geneticin®)
   4386..4538    +  CDS            ble (fragment): BLE_KLEPN - Experimental evidence at protein level: Swiss-Prot protein existence level 1. Binding protein with a strong affinity to the bleomycin family of antibiotics. Binds to CL990; an antimitotic-antibiotic compound. From Klebsiella pneumoniae.
   4597..4644    +  polyA_signal   HSV TK poly(A) signal: herpes simplex virus thymidine kinase polyadenylation signal (Cole and Stacy, 1985)
   4735..4751    -  polyA_signal   bGH poly(A) signal (fragment): bovine growth hormone polyadenylation signal
   4973..5561    +  rep_origin     ori: high-copy-number ColE1/pMB1/pBR322/pUC origin of replication
>Addgene plasmid #65675 | pYNL-N1_PTS2 | addgene full sequence | sequence record 115517 | Addgene assembled full plasmid sequence
TAGTTATTAATAGTAATCAATTACGGGGTCATTAGTTCATAGCCCATATATGGAGTTCCGCGTTACATAA
CTTACGGTAAATGGCCCGCCTGGCTGACCGCCCAACGACCCCCGCCCATTGACGTCAATAATGACGTATG
TTCCCATAGTAACGCCAATAGGGACTTTCCATTGACGTCAATGGGTGGAGTATTTACGGTAAACTGCCCA
CTTGGCAGTACATCAAGTGTATCATATGCCAAGTACGCCCCCTATTGACGTCAATGACGGTAAATGGCCC
GCCTGGCATTATGCCCAGTACATGACCTTATGGGACTTTCCTACTTGGCAGTACATCTACGTATTAGTCA
TCGCTATTACCATGGTGATGCGGTTTTGGCAGTACATCAATGGGCGTGGATAGCGGTTTGACTCACGGGG
ATTTCCAAGTCTCCACCCCATTGACGTCAATGGGAGTTTGTTTTGGCACCAAAATCAACGGGACTTTCCA
AAATGTCGTAACAACTCCGCCCCATTGACGCAAATGGGCGGTAGGCGTGTACGGTGGGAGGTCTATATAA
GCAGAGCTGGTTTAGTGAACCGTCAGATCCGCTAGCGCTACCGGACTCAGATCTCGAGCTCAAGCTTCGA
ATTCGCCACCATGCAGAGATTGCAAGTGGTCCTAGGGCACCTCCGAGGACCGTCGACGGTACCGCGGGCC
CGGGATCCACCGGTCGCCACCATGGTGAGCAAGGGCGAGGAGCTGTTCACCGGGGTGGTGCCCATCCTGG
TCGAGCTGGACGGCGACGTAAACGGCCACAAGTTCAGCGTGTCCGGCGAGGGCGAGGGCGATGCCACCTA
CGGCAAGCTGACCCTGAAGCTGATCTGCACCACCGGCAAGCTGCCCGTGCCCTGGCCCACCCTCGTGACC
ACCCTGGGCTACGGCCTGCAGTGCTTCGCCCGCTACCCCGACCACATGAAGCAGCACGACTTCTTCAAGT
CCGCCATGCCCGAAGGCTACGTCCAGGAGCGCACCATCTTCTTCAAGGACGACGGCAACTACAAGACCCG
CGCCGAGGTGAAGTTCGAGGGCGACACCCTGGTGAACCGCATCGAGCTGAAGGGCATCGACTTCAAGGAG
GACGGCAACATCCTGGGGCACAAGCTGGAGTACAACTACAACAGCCACAACGTCTATATCACCGCCGACA
AGCAGAAGAACGGCATCAAGGCCAACTTCAAGATCCGCCACAACATCGAGGACGGCGGCGTGCAGCTCGC
CGACCACTACCAGCAGAACACCCCCATCGGCGACGGCCCCGTGCTGCTGCCCGACAACCACTACCTGAGC
TACCAGTCCAAGCTGAGCAAAGACCCCAACGAGAAGCGCGATCACATGGTCCTGCTGGAGTTCGTGACCG
CCGCCGGGGGTACCAAGGTGTACGACCCCGAGCAGAGGAAGAGGATGATCACCGGCCCCCAGTGGTGGGC
CAGGTGCAAGCAGATGAACGTGCTGGACAGCTTCATCAACTACTACGACAGCGAGAAGCACGCCGAGAAC
GCCGTGATCTTCCTGCACGGCAACGCCACTAGCAGCTACCTGTGGAGGCACGTGGTGCCCCACATCGAGC
CCGTGGCCAGGTGCATCATCCCCGATCTGATCGGCATGGGCAAGAGCGGCAAGAGCGGCAACGGCAGCTA
CAGGCTGCTGGACCACTACAAGTACCTGACCGCCTGGTTCGAGCTTCTGAACCTGCCCAAGAAGATCATC
TTCGTGGGCCACGACTGGGGCGCCGCCCTGGCCTTCCACTACGCCTACGAGCACCAGGACAGGATCAAGG
CCATCGTGCACATGGAGAGCGTGGTGGACGTGATCGAGAGCTGGGACGAGTGGCCAGACATCGAGGAGGA
CATCGCCCTGATCAAGAGCGAGGAGGGCGAGAAGATGGTGCTGGAGAACAACTTCTTCGTGGAGACCGTG
CTGCCCAGCAAGATCATGAGAAAGCTGGAGCCCGAGGAGTTCGCCGCCTACCTGGAGCCCTTCAAGGAGA
AGGGCGAGGTGAGAAGACCCACCCTGAGCTGGCCCAGAGAGATCCCCCTGGTGAAGGGCGGCAAGCCCGA
CGTGGTGCAGATCGTGAGAAACTACAACGCCTACCTGAGAGCCAGCGACGACCTGCCCAAGCTGTTCATC
GAGGGCGACCCCGGCTTCTTCAGCAACGCCATCGTGGAGGGCGCCAAGAAGTTCCCCAACACCGAGTTCG
TGAAGGTGAAGGGCCTGCACTTCCTCCAGGAGGACGCCCCCGACGAGATGGGCAAGTACATCAAGAGCTT
CGTGGAGAGAGTGCTGAAGAACGAGCAGTAGGCGGCCGCGACTCTAGATCATAATCAGCCATACCACATT
TGTAGAGGTTTTACTTGCTTTAAAAAACCTCCCACACCTCCCCCTGAACCTGAAACATAAAATGAATGCA
ATTGTTGTTGTTAACTTGTTTATTGCAGCTTATAATGGTTACAAATAAAGCAATAGCATCACAAATTTCA
CAAATAAAGCATTTTTTTCACTGCATTCTAGTTGTGGTTTGTCCAAACTCATCAATGTATCTTAAGGCGT
AAATTGTAAGCGTTAATATTTTGTTAAAATTCGCGTTAAATTTTTGTTAAATCAGCTCATTTTTTAACCA
ATAGGCCGAAATCGGCAAAATCCCTTATAAATCAAAAGAATAGACCGAGATAGGGT
[37 nt withheld, positions 2717-2753]
AAAGAACGTGGACTCCAACGTCAAAGG
[49 nt withheld, positions 2781-2829]
T
[91 nt withheld, positions 2831-2921]
G
[124 nt withheld, positions 2923-3046]
CAGGTGGCACTTTTCGGGGAAATGTGCGCGGAACCCCTATTTGTTTATTTTTCTAAATACATTCAAATAT
GTATCCGCTCATGAGACAATAACCCTGATAAATGCTTCAATAATATTGAAAAAGGAAGAGTCCTGAGGCG
GAAAGAACCAGCTGTGGAATGTGTGTCAGTTAGGGTGTGGAAAGTCCCCAGGCTCCCCAGCAGGCAGAAG
TATGCAAAGCATGCATCTCAATTAGTCAGCAACCAGGTGTGGAAAGTCCCCAGGCTCCCCAGCAGGCAGA
AGTATGCAAAGCATGCATCTCAATTAGTCAGCAACCATAGTCCCGCCCCTAACTCCGCCCATCCCGCCCC
TAACTCCGCCCAGTTCCGCCCATTCTCCGCCCCATGGCTGACTAATTTTTTTTATTTATGCAGAGGCCGA
GGCCGCCTCGGCCTCTGAGCTATTCCAGAAGTAGTGAGGAGGCTTTTTTGGAGGCCTAGGCTTTTGCAAA
GATCGATCAAGAGACAGGATGAGGATCGTTTCGCATGATTGAACAAGATGGATTGCACGCAGGTTCTCCG
GCCGCTTGGGTGGAGAGGCTATTCGGCTATGACTGGGCACAACAGACAATCGGCTGCTCTGATGCCGCCG
TGTTCCGGCTGTCAGCGCAGGGGCGCCCGGTTCTTTTTGTCAAGACCGACCTGTCCGGTGCCCTGAATGA
ACTGCAAGACGAGGCAGCGCGGCTATCGTGGCTGGCCACGACGGGCGTTCCTTGCGCAGCTGTGCTCGAC
GTTGTCACTGAAGCGGGAAGGGACTGGCTGCTATTGGGCGAAGTGCCGGGGCAGGATCTCCTGTCATCTC
ACCTTGCTCCTGCCGAGAAAGTATCCATCATGGCTGATGCAATGCGGCGGCTGCATACGCTTGATCCGGC
TACCTGCCCATTCGACCACCAAGCGAAACATCGCATCGAGCGAGCACGTACTCGGATGGAAGCCGGTCTT
GTCGATCAGGATGATCTGGACGAAGAGCATCAGGGGCTCGCGCCAGCCGAACTGTTCGCCAGGCTCAAGG
CGAGCATGCCCGACGGCGAGGATCTCGTCGTGACCCATGGCGATGCCTGCTTGCCGAATATCATGGTGGA
AAATGGCCGCTTTTCTGGATTCATCGACTGTGGCCGGCTGGGTGTGGCGGACCGCTATCAGGACATAGCG
TTGGCTACCCGTGATATTGCTGAAGAGCTTGGCGGCGAATGGGCTGACCGCTTCCTCGTGCTTTACGGTA
TCGCCGCTCCCGATTCGCAGCGCATCGCCTTCTATCGCCTTCTTGACGAGTTCTTCTGAGCGGGACTCTG
GGGTTCGAAATGACCGACCAAGCGACGCCCAACCTGCCATCACGAGATTTCGATTCCACCGCCGCCTTCT
ATGAAAGGTTGGGCTTCGGAATCGTTTTCCGGGACGCCGGCTGGATGATCCTCCAGCGCGGGGATCTCAT
GCTGGAGTTCTTCGCCCACCCTAGGGGGAGGCTAACTGAAACACGGAAGGAGACAATACCGGAAGGAACC
CGCGCTATGACGGCAATAAAAAGACAGAATAAAACGCACGGTGTTGGGTCGTTTGTTCATAAACGCGGGG
TTCGGTCCCAGGGCTGGCACTCTGTCGATACCCCACCGAGACCCCATTGGGGCCAATACGCCCGCGTTTC
TTCCTTTTCCCCACCCCACCCCCCAAGTTCGGGTGAAGGCCCAGGGCTCGCAGCCAACGTCGGGGCGGCA
GGCCCTGCCATAGCCTCAGGTTACTCATATATACTTTAGATTGATTTAAAACTTCATTTTTAATTTAAAA
GGATCTAGGTGAAGATCCTTTTTGATAATCTCATGACCAAAATCCCTTAACGTGAGTTTTCGTTCCACTG
AGCGTCAGACCCCGTAGAAAAGATCAAAGGATCTTCTTGAGATCCTTTTTTTCTGCGCGTAATCTGCTGC
TTGCAAACAAAAAAACCACCGCTACCAGCGGTGGTTTGTTTGCCGGATCAAGAGCTACCAACTCTTTTTC
CGAAGGTAACTGGCTTCAGCAGAGCGCAGATACCAAATACTGTCCTTCTAGTGTAGCCGTAGTTAGGCCA
CCACTTCAAGAACTCTGTAGCACCGCCTACATACCTCGCTCTGCTAATCCTGTTACCAGTGGCTGCTGCC
AGTGGCGATAAGTCGTGTCTTACCGGGTTGGACTCAAGACGATAGTTACCGGATAAGGCGCAGCGGTCGG
GCTGAACGGGGGGTTCGTGCACACAGCCCAGCTTGGAGCGAACGACCTACACCGAACTGAGATACCTACA
GCGTGAGCTATGAGAAAGCGCCACGCTTCCCGAAGGGAGAAAGGCGGACAGGTATCCGGTAAGCGGCAGG
GTCGGAACAGGAGAGCGCACGAGGGAGCTTCCAGGGGGAAACGCCTGGTATCTTTATAGTCCTGTCGGGT
TTCGCCACCTCTGACTTGAGCGTCGATTTTTGTGATGCTCGTCAGGGGGGCGGAGCCTATGGAAAAACGC
CAGCAACGCGGCCTTTTTACGGTTCCTGGCCTTTTGCTGGCCTTTTGCTCACATGTTCTTTCCTGCGTTA
TCCCCTGATTCTGTGGATAACCGTATTACCGCCATGCAT
