>Addgene plasmid #65675 | pYNL-N1_PTS2 | depositor partial sequence | sequence record 111646 | pYNL-N1
TAGTTATTAATAGTAATCAATTACGGGGTCATTAGTTCATAGCCCATATATGGAGTTCCGCGTTACATAA
CTTACGGTAAATGGCCCGCCTGGCTGACCGCCCAACGACCCCCGCCCATTGACGTCAATAATGACGTATG
TTCCCATAGTAACGCCAATAGGGACTTTCCATTGACGTCAATGGGTGGAGTATTTACGGTAAACTGCCCA
CTTGGCAGTACATCAAGTGTATCATATGCCAAGTACGCCCCCTATTGACGTCAATGACGGTAAATGGCCC
GCCTGGCATTATGCCCAGTACATGACCTTATGGGACTTTCCTACTTGGCAGTACATCTACGTATTAGTCA
TCGCTATTACCATGGTGATGCGGTTTTGGCAGTACATCAATGGGCGTGGATAGCGGTTTGACTCACGGGG
ATTTCCAAGTCTCCACCCCATTGACGTCAATGGGAGTTTGTTTTGGCACCAAAATCAACGGGACTTTCCA
AAATGTCGTAACAACTCCGCCCCATTGACGCAAATGGGCGGTAGGCGTGTACGGTGGGAGGTCTATATAA
GCAGAGCTGGTTTAGTGAACCGTCAGATCCGCTAGCGCTACCGGACTCAGATCTCGAGCTCAAGCTTCGA
ATTCTGCAGTCGACGGTACCGCGGGCCCGGGATCCACCGGTCGCCACCATGGTGAGCAAGGGCGAGGAGC
TGTTCACCGGGGTGGTGCCCATCCTGGTCGAGCTGGACGGCGACGTAAACGGCCACAAGTTCAGCGTGTC
CGGCGAGGGCGAGGGCGATGCCACCTACGGCAAGCTGACCCTGAAGCTGATCTGCACCACCGGCAAGCTG
CCCGTGCCCTGGCCCACCCTCGTGACCACCCTGGGCTACGGCCTGCAGTGCTTCGCCCGCTACCCCGACC
ACATGAAGCAGCACGACTTCTTCAAGTCCGCCATGCCCGAAGGCTACGTCCAGGAGCGCACCATCTTCTT
CAAGGACGACGGCAACTACAAGACCCGCGCCGAGGTGAAGTTCGAGGGCGACACCCTGGTGAACCGCATC
GAGCTGAAGGGCATCGACTTCAAGGAGGACGGCAACATCCTGGGGCACAAGCTGGAGTACAACTACAACA
GCCACAACGTCTATATCACCGCCGACAAGCAGAAGAACGGCATCAAGGCCAACTTCAAGATCCGCCACAA
CATCGAGGACGGCGGCGTGCAGCTCGCCGACCACTACCAGCAGAACACCCCCATCGGCGACGGCCCCGTG
CTGCTGCCCGACAACCACTACCTGAGCTACCAGTCCAAGCTGAGCAAAGACCCCAACGAGAAGCGCGATC
ACATGGTCCTGCTGGAGTTCGTGACCGCCGCCGGGGGTACCAAGGTGTACGACCCCGAGCAGAGGAAGAG
GATGATCACCGGCCCCCAGTGGTGGGCCAGGTGCAAGCAGATGAACGTGCTGGACAGCTTCATCAACTAC
TACGACAGCGAGAAGCACGCCGAGAACGCCGTGATCTTCCTGCACGGCAACGCCACTAGCAGCTACCTGT
GGAGGCACGTGGTGCCCCACATCGAGCCCGTGGCCAGGTGCATCATCCCCGATCTGATCGGCATGGGCAA
GAGCGGCAAGAGCGGCAACGGCAGCTACAGGCTGCTGGACCACTACAAGTACCTGACCGCCTGGTTCGAG
CTTCTGAACCTGCCCAAGAAGATCATCTTCGTGGGCCACGACTGGGGCGCCGCCCTGGCCTTCCACTACG
CCTACGAGCACCAGGACAGGATCAAGGCCATCGTGCACATGGAGAGCGTGGTGGACGTGATCGAGAGCTG
GGACGAGTGGCCAGACATCGAGGAGGACATCGCCCTGATCAAGAGCGAGGAGGGCGAGAAGATGGTGCTG
GAGAACAACTTCTTCGTGGAGACCGTGCTGCCCAGCAAGATCATGAGAAAGCTGGAGCCCGAGGAGTTCG
CCGCCTACCTGGAGCCCTTCAAGGAGAAGGGCGAGGTGAGAAGACCCACCCTGAGCTGGCCCAGAGAGAT
CCCCCTGGTGAAGGGCGGCAAGCCCGACGTGGTGCAGATCGTGAGAAACTACAACGCCTACCTGAGAGCC
AGCGACGACCTGCCCAAGCTGTTCATCGAGGGCGACCCCGGCTTCTTCAGCAACGCCATCGTGGAGGGCG
CCAAGAAGTTCCCCAACACCGAGTTCGTGAAGGTGAAGGGCCTGCACTTCCTCCAGGAGGACGCCCCCGA
CGAGATGGGCAAGTACATCAAGAGCTTCGTGGAGAGAGTGCTGAAGAACGAGCAGTAGGCGGCCGCGACT
CTAGATCATAATCAGCCATACCACATTTGTAGAGGTTTTACTTGCTTTAAAAAACCTCCCACACCTCCCC
CTGAACCTGAAACATAAAATGAATGCAATTGTTGTTGTTAACTTGTTTATTGCAGCTTATAATGGTTACA
AATAAAGCAATAGCATCACAAATTTCACAAATAAAGCATTTTTTTCACTGCATTCTAGTTGTGGTTTGTC
CAAACTCATCAATGTATCTTAAGGCGTAAATTGTAAGCGTTAATATTTTGTTAAAATTCGCGTTAAATTT
TTGTTAAATCAGCTCATTTTTTAACCAATAGGCCGAAATCGGCAAAATCCCTTATAAATCAAAAGAATAG
ACCGAGATAGGGT
[37 nt withheld, positions 2674-2710]
AAAGAACGTGGACTCCAACGTCAAAGG
[49 nt withheld, positions 2738-2786]
T
[91 nt withheld, positions 2788-2878]
G
[124 nt withheld, positions 2880-3003]
CAGGTGGCACTTTTCGGGGAAATGTGCGCGGAACCCCTATTTGTTTATTTTTCTAAATACATTCAAATAT
GTATCCGCTCATGAGACAATAACCCTGATAAATGCTTCAATAATATTGAAAAAGGAAGAGTCCTGAGGCG
GAAAGAACCAGCTGTGGAATGTGTGTCAGTTAGGGTGTGGAAAGTCCCCAGGCTCCCCAGCAGGCAGAAG
TATGCAAAGCATGCATCTCAATTAGTCAGCAACCAGGTGTGGAAAGTCCCCAGGCTCCCCAGCAGGCAGA
AGTATGCAAAGCATGCATCTCAATTAGTCAGCAACCATAGTCCCGCCCCTAACTCCGCCCATCCCGCCCC
TAACTCCGCCCAGTTCCGCCCATTCTCCGCCCCATGGCTGACTAATTTTTTTTATTTATGCAGAGGCCGA
GGCCGCCTCGGCCTCTGAGCTATTCCAGAAGTAGTGAGGAGGCTTTTTTGGAGGCCTAGGCTTTTGCAAA
GATCGATCAAGAGACAGGATGAGGATCGTTTCGCATGATTGAACAAGATGGATTGCACGCAGGTTCTCCG
GCCGCTTGGGTGGAGAGGCTATTCGGCTATGACTGGGCACAACAGACAATCGGCTGCTCTGATGCCGCCG
TGTTCCGGCTGTCAGCGCAGGGGCGCCCGGTTCTTTTTGTCAAGACCGACCTGTCCGGTGCCCTGAATGA
ACTGCAAGACGAGGCAGCGCGGCTATCGTGGCTGGCCACGACGGGCGTTCCTTGCGCAGCTGTGCTCGAC
GTTGTCACTGAAGCGGGAAGGGACTGGCTGCTATTGGGCGAAGTGCCGGGGCAGGATCTCCTGTCATCTC
ACCTTGCTCCTGCCGAGAAAGTATCCATCATGGCTGATGCAATGCGGCGGCTGCATACGCTTGATCCGGC
TACCTGCCCATTCGACCACCAAGCGAAACATCGCATCGAGCGAGCACGTACTCGGATGGAAGCCGGTCTT
GTCGATCAGGATGATCTGGACGAAGAGCATCAGGGGCTCGCGCCAGCCGAACTGTTCGCCAGGCTCAAGG
CGAGCATGCCCGACGGCGAGGATCTCGTCGTGACCCATGGCGATGCCTGCTTGCCGAATATCATGGTGGA
AAATGGCCGCTTTTCTGGATTCATCGACTGTGGCCGGCTGGGTGTGGCGGACCGCTATCAGGACATAGCG
TTGGCTACCCGTGATATTGCTGAAGAGCTTGGCGGCGAATGGGCTGACCGCTTCCTCGTGCTTTACGGTA
TCGCCGCTCCCGATTCGCAGCGCATCGCCTTCTATCGCCTTCTTGACGAGTTCTTCTGAGCGGGACTCTG
GGGTTCGAAATGACCGACCAAGCGACGCCCAACCTGCCATCACGAGATTTCGATTCCACCGCCGCCTTCT
ATGAAAGGTTGGGCTTCGGAATCGTTTTCCGGGACGCCGGCTGGATGATCCTCCAGCGCGGGGATCTCAT
GCTGGAGTTCTTCGCCCACCCTAGGGGGAGGCTAACTGAAACACGGAAGGAGACAATACCGGAAGGAACC
CGCGCTATGACGGCAATAAAAAGACAGAATAAAACGCACGGTGTTGGGTCGTTTGTTCATAAACGCGGGG
TTCGGTCCCAGGGCTGGCACTCTGTCGATACCCCACCGAGACCCCATTGGGGCCAATACGCCCGCGTTTC
TTCCTTTTCCCCACCCCACCCCCCAAGTTCGGGTGAAGGCCCAGGGCTCGCAGCCAACGTCGGGGCGGCA
GGCCCTGCCATAGCCTCAGGTTACTCATATATACTTTAGATTGATTTAAAACTTCATTTTTAATTTAAAA
GGATCTAGGTGAAGATCCTTTTTGATAATCTCATGACCAAAATCCCTTAACGTGAGTTTTCGTTCCACTG
AGCGTCAGACCCCGTAGAAAAGATCAAAGGATCTTCTTGAGATCCTTTTTTTCTGCGCGTAATCTGCTGC
TTGCAAACAAAAAAACCACCGCTACCAGCGGTGGTTTGTTTGCCGGATCAAGAGCTACCAACTCTTTTTC
CGAAGGTAACTGGCTTCAGCAGAGCGCAGATACCAAATACTGTCCTTCTAGTGTAGCCGTAGTTAGGCCA
CCACTTCAAGAACTCTGTAGCACCGCCTACATACCTCGCTCTGCTAATCCTGTTACCAGTGGCTGCTGCC
AGTGGCGATAAGTCGTGTCTTACCGGGTTGGACTCAAGACGATAGTTACCGGATAAGGCGCAGCGGTCGG
GCTGAACGGGGGGTTCGTGCACACAGCCCAGCTTGGAGCGAACGACCTACACCGAACTGAGATACCTACA
GCGTGAGCTATGAGAAAGCGCCACGCTTCCCGAAGGGAGAAAGGCGGACAGGTATCCGGTAAGCGGCAGG
GTCGGAACAGGAGAGCGCACGAGGGAGCTTCCAGGGGGAAACGCCTGGTATCTTTATAGTCCTGTCGGGT
TTCGCCACCTCTGACTTGAGCGTCGATTTTTGTGATGCTCGTCAGGGGGGCGGAGCCTATGGAAAAACGC
CAGCAACGCGGCCTTTTTACGGTTCCTGGCCTTTTGCTGGCCTTTTGCTCACATGTTCTTTCCTGCGTTA
TCCCCTGATTCTGTGGATAACCGTATTACCGCCATGCAT
