>Addgene plasmid #65675 | pYNL-N1_PTS2 | addgene partial sequence | sequence record 115515 | CMV-F 5'-CGCAAATGGGCGGTAGGCGTG-3'
CTATATAAGCAGAGCTGGTTTAGTGAACCGTCAGATCCGCTAGCGCTACCGGACTCAGATCTCGAGCTCA
AGCTTCGAATTCGCCACCATGCAGAGATTGCAAGTGGTCCTAGGGCACCTCCGAGGACCGTCGACGGTAC
CGCGGGCCCGGGATCCACCGGTCGCCACCATGGTGAGCAAGGGCGAGGAGCTGTTCACCGGGGTGGTGCC
CATCCTGGTCGAGCTGGACGGCGACGTAAACGGCCACAAGTTCAGCGTGTCCGGCGAGGGCGAGGGCGAT
GCCACCTACGGCAAGCTGACCCTGAAGCTGATCTGCACCACCGGCAAGCTGCCCGTGCCCTGGCCCACCC
TCGTGACCACCCTGGGCTACGGCCTGCAGTGCTTCGCCCGCTACCCCGACCACATGAAGCAGCACGACTT
CTTCAAGTCCGCCATGCCCGAAGGCTACGTCCAGGAGCGCACCATCTTCTTCAAGGACGACGGCAACTAC
AAGACCCGCGCCGAGGTGAAGTTCGAGGGCGACACCCTGGTGAACCGCATCGAGCTGAAGGGCATCGACT
TCAAGGAGGACGGCAACATCCTGGGGCACAAGCTGGAGTACAACTACAACAGCCACAACGTCTATATCAC
CGCCGACAAGCAGAAGAACGGCATCAAGGCCAACTTCAAGATCCGCCACAACATCGAGGACGGCGGCGTG
CAGCTCGCCGACCACTACCAGCAGAACACCCCCATCGGCGACGGCCCCGTGCTGCTGCCCGACAACCACT
ACCTGAGCTACCAGTCCAAGCTGAGCAAAGACCCCAACGAGAAGCGCGATCACATGGTCCTGCTGGAGTT
CGTGACCGCCGCCGGGGGTACCAAGGTGTACGACCCCGAGCAGAGGAAGAGGATGATCACCGGCCCCCAG
TGGTGGGCCAGGTGCAAGCAGATGAACGTGCTGGACAGCTTCATCAACTACTACGACAGCGAGAAGCACG
CCGAGAACGCCGTGATCTTCCTGCACGGCAACGCCACTAG
