>Addgene plasmid #65675 | pYNL-N1_PTS2 | addgene partial sequence | sequence record 115516 | SV40pA-R 5'-GAAATTTGTGATGCTATTGC-3'
TTATAAGCTGCAATAAACAAGTTAACAACAACAATTGCATTCATTTTATGTTTCAGGTTCAGGGGGAGGT
GTGGGAGGTTTTTTAAAGCAAGTAAAACCTCTACAAATGTGGTATGGCTGATTATGATCTAGAGTCGCGG
CCGCCTACTGCTCGTTCTTCAGCACTCTCTCCACGAAGCTCTTGATGTACTTGCCCATCTCGTCGGGGGC
GTCCTCCTGGAGGAAGTGCAGGCCCTTCACCTTCACGAACTCGGTGTTGGGGAACTTCTTGGCGCCCTCC
ACGATGGCGTTGCTGAAGAAGCCGGGGTCGCCCTCGATGAACAGCTTGGGCAGGTCGTCGCTGGCTCTCA
GGTAGGCGTTGTAGTTTCTCACGATCTGCACCACGTCGGGCTTGCCGCCCTTCACCAGGGGGATCTCTCT
GGGCCAGCTCAGGGTGGGTCTTCTCACCTCGCCCTTCTCCTTGAAGGGCTCCAGGTAGGCGGCGAACTCC
TCGGGCTCCAGCTTTCTCATGATCTTGCTGGGCAGCACGGTCTCCACGAAGAAGTTGTTCTCCAGCACCA
TCTTCTCGCCCTCCTCGCTCTTGATCAGGGCGATGTCCTCCTCGATGTCTGGCCACTCGTCCCAGCTCTC
GATCACGTCCACCACGCTCTCCATGTGCACGATGGCCTTGATCCTGTCCTGGTGCTCGTAGGCGTAGTGG
AAGGCCAGGGCGGCGCCCCAGTCGTGGCCCACGAAGATGATCTTCTTGGGCAGGTTCAGAAGCTCGAACC
AGGCGGTCAGGTACTTGTAGTGGTCCAGCAGCCTGTAGCTGCCGTTGCCGCTCTTGCCGCTCTTGCCCAT
GCCGATCAGATCGGGGATGATGCACCTGGCCACGGGCTCGATGTGGGGCACCACGTGCCTCCACAGGTAG
CTGCTAGTGGCGTTGCCGTGCAGGAAGATCACGGCGTTCTCGGCGTGCTTCTCGCTGTCGTAGTAGTTGA
TGAAGCTGTCCAGCACGTTCATCTGCTTG
